Addgene plasmid #27931: pUT1612-HQ858849
Depositing lab: John Gray & Erich Grotewold. Depositing organization: University of Toledo. Publication: GRASSIUS: a platform for comparative regulatory genomics across the grasses. Yilmaz A, Nishiyama MY Jr, Fuentes BG, Souza GM, Janies D, Gray J, Grotewold E. Plant Physiol. 2009 Jan;149(1):171-80. doi: 10.1104/pp.108.128579. Epub 2008 Nov 5. PubMed 18987217.
Backbone
  Vector backbone: pENTR/SD
  Backbone manufacturer: Invitrogen
  Backbone size w/o insert (bp): 2601
  Vector type: Entry vector
Growth in bacteria
  Bacterial resistance: Kanamycin, 50 μg/mL
  Growth temperature: 37°C
  Growth strain: DH5alpha
  Growth instructions: E. coli Top10 (Invitrogen)
  Copy number: Low Copy
Gene/Insert
  Gene/Insert name: bHLH transcription factor encoded by Os03g0135700 LOC_Os03g04310
  Species: Oryza sativa (rice)
  Insert size (bp): 1062
  GenBank ID: HQ858849
  Cloning method: Restriction Enzyme
  Sequencing primers: 5′ M13 For; 3′ M13 Rev
Terms and licenses: Academic/Nonprofit Terms; Industry Terms: Not Available to Industry
Depositor comments: This CDS was amplified using PCR from a full length cDNA template from the OSIIEa, OSIIEb, and OSJNEa thru OSJNEf full length cDNA libraries generated by the Guoliang Wang lab at Ohio State University. The PCR product omitted the stop codon. The PCR product was cloned into a Gateway pENTR/SD entry vector. Further information on this gene may be obtained at www.grassius.org using the Genbank number. (The second half of the plasmid name is the Genbank Number for the sequence of the insert)
How to cite: pUT1612-HQ858849 was a gift from John Gray & Erich Grotewold (Addgene plasmid # 27931 ; http://n2t.net/addgene:27931 ; RRID:Addgene_27931)
