[The description below was written by a language model from this plasmid's Addgene catalogue record and pLannotate feature annotations shown in this document.]
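Description:
pUT1612-HQ858849 is a Gateway entry clone built on the Invitrogen pENTR/SD backbone (2,601 bp without insert; 3,663 nt in the depositor's full sequence) and carrying the coding sequence of a rice (Oryza sativa) basic helix-loop-helix transcription factor, the product of locus Os03g0135700 / LOC_Os03g04310. The feature annotation identifies this 1,062 bp open reading frame as BHLH3 (BHLH003) of Oryza sativa subsp. japonica. The plasmid is propagated in E. coli under kanamycin selection conferred by the aph(3')-Ia gene. It replicates from a ColE1/pUC-type origin, which the annotation describes as high copy although the catalogue entry lists the plasmid as low copy. rrnB T1 and T2 terminators lie upstream of the cloning region, where they insulate the insert from read-through transcription. The short lacI and lacZα matches are only fragmentary annotations in the backbone.

The CDS sits between attL1 and attL2, so an LR Clonase reaction can transfer it in a defined orientation into any attR-containing destination vector. Immediately upstream of the start codon, inside the att-flanked cassette, is the bacteriophage T7 gene 10 ribosome binding site characteristic of the SD version of pENTR, which supports translation in bacterial expression destination vectors. A T7 promoter lies outside attL2 on the opposite strand. The entry vector has no promoter for expressing the insert in plants or other eukaryotes. According to the depositor, the ORF was PCR-amplified from a full-length rice cDNA library clone with the stop codon omitted, which allows C-terminal fusions to tags or reporters supplied by the destination vector. The clone belongs to a collection of grass transcription factor ORFs associated with the GRASSIUS comparative regulatory genomics resource.
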