Features (pLannotate 1.2.2; 11 found; start..end, strand, type, name):
      1..100     +  protein_bind   attL1: mutant version of attL; recombination site for the Gateway® LR reaction LR Clonase™
    112..132     +  RBS            RBS: efficient ribosome binding site from bacteriophage T7 gene 10 (Olins and Rangwala, 1989)
    142..1203    +  CDS            BHLH3: BH003_ORYSJ - Also known as BHLH003 From Oryza sativa subsp. japonica (Rice).
   1220..1319    -  protein_bind   attL2: mutant version of attL; recombination site for the Gateway® LR reaction LR Clonase™
   1337..1355    -  promoter       T7 promoter: promoter for bacteriophage T7 RNA polymerase
   1489..2298    +  CDS            KanR: aminoglycoside phosphotransferase; aph(3')-Ia; confers resistance to kanamycin in bacteria or G418 (Geneticin®) in eukaryotes
   2445..3033    +  rep_origin     ori: high-copy-number ColE1/pMB1/pBR322/pUC origin of replication
   3216..3308    +  CDS            lacI (fragment): lac repressor; lacI; The lac repressor binds to the lac operator to inhibit transcription in E. coli. This inhibition can be relieved by adding lactose or isopropyl-β-D-thiogalactopyranoside (IPTG).
   3363..3390    -  terminator     rrnB T2 terminator: transcription terminator T2 from the E. coli rrnB gene
   3522..3565    +  terminator     rrnB T1 terminator: Escherichia coli rrnB; transcription terminator T1 from the E. coli rrnB gene
   3612..3648    -  CDS            lacZα (fragment): LacZα fragment of β-galactosidase; lacZ fragment
>Addgene plasmid #27931 | pUT1612-HQ858849 | depositor full sequence | sequence record 13205 | Author sequence
CAAATAATGATTTTATTTTGACTGATAGTGACCTGTTCGTTGCAACAAATTGATGAGCAATGCTTTTTTA
TAATGCCAACTTTGTACAAAAAAGCAGGCTCCGCGGCCGCCTTGTTTAACTTTAAGAAGGAGCCCTTCAC
CATGGAGCTTGACGAGGAGTCCTTCTTGGATGAGCTCATGTCGCTGCGGCGTGATGGATCGGCGCCGTGG
CAGGCGCCGCCGTACCCGGGTGGCGGCGGCGGCGGCGGCGGTGGCGGCATGATGATGAGTGACCTCCTCT
TCTACGGCGGCGACGGCGGCAGCGCGGAGGCGAGGGGCGGGATGGACGCGTCGCCGTTCCAGGAGCTGGC
GTCCATGGCGGCGCCGCCGCCTCAGCATCCGCACGAGGAGTTCAACTTCGACTGCTTGAGCGAGGTCTGC
AACCCGTACCGCAGCTGCGGCGCCCAGCTCGTCCCCTCGGAGGCGGCTAGCCAGACGCAGACGCAGCTCA
CTCCTCTCCGCGACGCAATGGTGGCGGAGGAGGAGACGAGCGGCGACAAGGCGCTGCTCCATGGCGGCGG
CGGCTCGTCGTCGCCGACGTTCATGTTTGGAGGTGGCGCCGGAGAGAGCTCGGAGATGATGGCCGGCATC
AGAGGCGTCGGCGGCGGCGTCCACCCGCGGAGCAAGCTCCACGGCACGCCGTCGAAGAACCTCATGGCCG
AGAGGCGGCGTCGCAAGCGGCTCAACGACCGGCTGTCCATGCTCCGGTCCATCGTGCCCAAGATTAGCAA
GATGGACAGGACCTCGATCCTTGGTGACACCATCGACTACGTGAAGGAGCTGACGGAGAGGATCAAAACC
CTCGAGGAGGAGATCGGCGTCACGCCGGAGGAGCTCGACCTGTTGAACACGATGAAGGATTCCTCCAGCG
GCAACAACAACGAGATGCTCGTGAGGAATTCCACCAAGTTCGATGTCGAGAACCGGGGCAGCGGGAACAC
GAGGATCGAGATATGCTGCCCGGCGAACCCCGGCGTGCTGCTGTCGACGGTGAGCGCGCTGGAGGTGCTG
GGGCTAGAGATCGAGCAGTGCGTCGTGAGCTGCTTCAGTGACTTTGACATGCAGGCCTCCTGCTTACAAG
AGGACGGGAAGAGGCAAGTTGTCAGCACCGACGAGAACAAGCAGACATTGTTCAGGAGCGCAGGCTATGG
CGGAAGGTGTCTGAAGGGTGGGCGCGCCGACCCAGCTTTCTTGTACAAAGTTGGCATTATAAGAAAGCAT
TGCTTATCAATTTGTTGCAACGAACAGGTCACTATCAGTCAAAATAAAATCATTATTTGCCATCCAGCTG
ATATCCCCTATAGTGAGTCGTATTACATGGTCATAGCTGTTTCCTGGCAGCTCTGGCCCGTGTCTCAAAA
TCTCTGATGTTACATTGCACAAGATAAAAATATATCATCATGAACAATAAAACTGTCTGCTTACATAAAC
AGTAATACAAGGGGTGTTATGAGCCATATTCAACGGGAAACGTCGAGGCCGCGATTAAATTCCAACATGG
ATGCTGATTTATATGGGTATAAATGGGCTCGCGATAATGTCGGGCAATCAGGTGCGACAATCTATCGCTT
GTATGGGAAGCCCGATGCGCCAGAGTTGTTTCTGAAACATGGCAAAGGTAGCGTTGCCAATGATGTTACA
GATGAGATGGTCAGACTAAACTGGCTGACGGAATTTATGCCTCTTCCGACCATCAAGCATTTTATCCGTA
CTCCTGATGATGCATGGTTACTCACCACTGCGATCCCCGGAAAAACAGCATTCCAGGTATTAGAAGAATA
TCCTGATTCAGGTGAAAATATTGTTGATGCGCTGGCAGTGTTCCTGCGCCGGTTGCATTCGATTCCTGTT
TGTAATTGTCCTTTTAACAGCGATCGCGTATTTCGTCTCGCTCAGGCGCAATCACGAATGAATAACGGTT
TGGTTGATGCGAGTGATTTTGATGACGAGCGTAATGGCTGGCCTGTTGAACAAGTCTGGAAAGAAATGCA
TAAACTTTTGCCATTCTCACCGGATTCAGTCGTCACTCATGGTGATTTCTCACTTGATAACCTTATTTTT
GACGAGGGGAAATTAATAGGTTGTATTGATGTTGGACGAGTCGGAATCGCAGACCGATACCAGGATCTTG
CCATCCTATGGAACTGCCTCGGTGAGTTTTCTCCTTCATTACAGAAACGGCTTTTTCAAAAATATGGTAT
TGATAATCCTGATATGAATAAATTGCAGTTTCATTTGATGCTCGATGAGTTTTTCTAATCAGAATTGGTT
AATTGGTTGTAACACTGGCAGAGCATTACGCTGACTTGACGGGACGGCGCAAGCTCATGACCAAAATCCC
TTAACGTGAGTTACGCGTCGTTCCACTGAGCGTCAGACCCCGTAGAAAAGATCAAAGGATCTTCTTGAGA
TCCTTTTTTTCTGCGCGTAATCTGCTGCTTGCAAACAAAAAAACCACCGCTACCAGCGGTGGTTTGTTTG
CCGGATCAAGAGCTACCAACTCTTTTTCCGAAGGTAACTGGCTTCAGCAGAGCGCAGATACCAAATACTG
TCCTTCTAGTGTAGCCGTAGTTAGGCCACCACTTCAAGAACTCTGTAGCACCGCCTACATACCTCGCTCT
GCTAATCCTGTTACCAGTGGCTGCTGCCAGTGGCGATAAGTCGTGTCTTACCGGGTTGGACTCAAGACGA
TAGTTACCGGATAAGGCGCAGCGGTCGGGCTGAACGGGGGGTTCGTGCACACAGCCCAGCTTGGAGCGAA
CGACCTACACCGAACTGAGATACCTACAGCGTGAGCATTGAGAAAGCGCCACGCTTCCCGAAGGGAGAAA
GGCGGACAGGTATCCGGTAAGCGGCAGGGTCGGAACAGGAGAGCGCACGAGGGAGCTTCCAGGGGGAAAC
GCCTGGTATCTTTATAGTCCTGTCGGGTTTCGCCACCTCTGACTTGAGCGTCGATTTTTGTGATGCTCGT
CAGGGGGGCGGAGCCTATGGAAAAACGCCAGCAACGCGGCCTTTTTACGGTTCCTGGCCTTTTGCTGGCC
TTTTGCTCACATGTTCTTTCCTGCGTTATCCCCTGATTCTGTGGATAACCGTATTACCGCCTTTGAGTGA
GCTGATACCGCTCGCCGCAGCCGAACGACCGAGCGCAGCGAGTCAGTGAGCGAGGAAGCGGAAGAGCGCC
CAATACGCAAACCGCCTCTCCCCGCGCGTTGGCCGATTCATTAATGCAGCTGGCACGACAGGTTTCCCGA
CTGGAAAGCGGGCAGTGAGCGCAACGCAATTAATACGCGTACCGCTAGCCAGGAAGAGTTTGTAGAAACG
CAAAAAGGCCATCCGTCAGGATGGCCTTCTGCTTAGTTTGATGCCTGGCAGTTTATGGCGGGCGTCCTGC
CCGCCACCCTCCGGGCCGTTGCTTCACAACGTTCAAATCCGCTCCCGGCGGATTTGTCCTACTCAGGAGA
GCGTTCACCGACAAACAACAGATAAAACGAAAGGCCCAGTCTTCCGACTGAGCCTTTCGTTTTATTTGAT
GCCTGGCAGTTCCCTACTCTCGCGTTAACGCTAGCATGGATGTTTTCCCAGTCACGACGTTGTAAAACGA
CGGCCAGTCTTAAGCTCGGGCCC
