>Addgene plasmid #27931 | pUT1612-HQ858849 | addgene partial sequence | sequence record 34222 | 27931 with M13pUC-fwd
ATGATTTTATTTTGACTGATAGTGACCTGTTCGTTGCAACAAATTGATGAGCAATGCTTTTTTATAATGC
CAACTTTGTACAAAAAAGCAGGCTCCGCGGCCGCCTTGTTTAACTTTAAGAAGGAGCCCTTCACCATGGA
GCTTGACGAGGAGTCCTTCTTGGATGAGCTCATGTCGCTGCGGCGTGATGGATCGGCGCCGTGGCAGGCG
CCGCCGTACCCGGGTGGCGGCGGCGGCGGCGGCGGTGGCGGCATGATGATGAGTGACCTCCTCTTCTACG
GCGGCGACGGCGGCAGCGCGGAGGCGAGGGGCGGGATGGACGCGTCGCCGTTCCAGGAGCTGGCGTCCAT
GGCGGCGCCGCCGCCTCAGCATCCGCACGAGGAGTTCAACTTCGACTGCTTGAGCGAGGTCTGCAACCCG
TACCGCAGCTGCGGCGCCCAGCTCGTCCCCTCGGAGGCGGCTAGCCAGACGCAGACGCAGCTCACTCCTC
TCCGCGACGCAATGGTGGCGGAGGAGGAGACGAGCGGCGACAAGGCGCTGCTCCATGGCGGCGGCGGCTC
GTCGTCGCCGACGTTCATGTTTGGAGGTGGCGCCGGAGAGAGCTCGGAGATGATGGCCGGCATCAGAGGC
GTCGGCGGCGGCGTCCACCCGCGGAGCAAGCTCCACGGCACGCCGTCGAAGAACCTCATGGCCGAGAGGC
GGCGTCGCAAGCGGCTCAACGACCGGCTGTCCATGCTCCGGTC
